>Addgene plasmid #26437 | bActin-RSG-BiSKi | depositor full sequence | sequence record 12479 | Author sequence
CTAGTGGGCTGCAGGAATTCGATATCAAGCTTATCGATACCGTCGACTCTAGAGGATCAGCTTGGGCTGC
AGGTCGAGGGACCTAATAACTTCGTATAGCATACATTATACGAAGTTATATTAAGGGTTCCGGATCCTCG
AGATGGCCTCCTCCGAGGACGTCATCAAGGAGTTCATGCGCTTCAAGGTGCGCATGGAGGGCTCCGTGAA
CGGCCACGAGTTCGAGATCGAGGGCGAGGGCGAGGGCCGCCCCTACGAGGGCACCCAGACCGCCAAGCTG
AAGGTGACCAAGGGCGGCCCCCTGCCCTTCGCCTGGGACATCCTGTCCCCCCAGTTCCAGTACGGCTCCA
AGGTGTACGTGAAGCACCCCGCCGACATCCCCGACTACAAGAAGCTGTCCTTCCCCGAGGGCTTCAAGTG
GGAGCGCGTGATGAACTTCGAGGACGGCGGCGTGGTGACCGTGACCCAGGACTCCTCCCTGCAGGACGGC
TGCTTCATCTACAAGGTGAAGTTCATCGGCGTGAACTTCCCCTCCGACGGCCCCGTAATGCAGAAGAAGA
CTATGGGCTGGGAGCCCTCCACCGAGCGCCTGTACCCCCGCGACGGCGTGCTGAAGGGCGAGATCCACAA
GGCCCTGAAGCTGAAGGACGGCGGCCACTACCTGGTGGAGTTCAAGTCCATCTACATGGCCAAGAAGCCC
GTGCAGCTGCCCGGCTACTACTACGTGGACTCCAAGCTGGACATCACCTCCCACAACGAGGACTACACCA
TCGTGGAGCAGTACGAGCGGGCCGAGGGCCGCCACCACCTGTTCCTGTAGCCTCGAGGGATCTTTGTGAA
GGAACCTTACTTCTGTGGTGTGACATAATTGGACAAACTACCTACAGAGATTTAAAGCTCTAAGGTAAAT
ATAAAATTTTTAAGTGTATAATGTGTTAAACTACTGATTCTAATTGTTTGTGTATTTTAGATTCCAACCT
ATGGAACTGATGAATGGGAGCAGTGGTGGAATGCCTTTAATGAGGAAAACCTGTTTTGCTCAGAAGAAAT
GCCATCTAGTGATGATGAGGCTACTGCTGACTCTCAACATTCTACTCCTCCAAAAAAGAAGAGAAAGGTA
GAAGACCCCAAGGACTTTCCTTCAGAATTGCTAAGTTTTTTGAGTCATGCTGTGTTTAGTAATAGAACTC
TTGCTTGCTTTGCTATTTACACCACAAAGGAAAAAGCTGCACTGCTATACAAGAAAATTATGGAAAAATA
TTCTGTAACCTTTATAAGTAGGCATAACAGTTATAATCATAACATACTGTTTTTTCTTACTCCACACAGG
CATAGAGTGTCTGCTATTAATAACTATGCTCAAAAATTGTGTACCTTTAGCTTTTTAATTTGTAAAGGGG
TTAATAAGGAATATTTGATGTATAGTGCCTTGACTAGAGATCATAATCAGCCATACCACATTTGTAGAGG
TTTTACTTGCTTTAAAAAACCTCCCACACCTCCCCCTGAACCTGAAACATAAAATGAATGCAATTGTTGT
TGTTAACTTGTTTATTGCAGCTTATAATGGTTACAAATAAAGCAATAGCATCACAAATTTCACAAATAAA
GCATTTTTTTCACTGCATTCTAGTTGTGGTTTGTCCAAACTCATCAATGTATCTTATCATGTCTGGATCT
GACATGGTAAGTAAGCTTATCCCCGGAGCTTGGGCTGCAGGTCGAGGGACCTAATAACTTCGTATAGCAT
ACATTATACGAAGTTATATTAAGGGTTCCGGATCGGATCCCCTGACGGATCCACCGGTCGCCACCATGGT
GAGCAAGGGCGAGGAGCTGTTCACCGGGGTGGTGCCCATCCTGGTCGAGCTGGACGGCGACGTAAACGGC
CACAAGTTCAGCGTGTCCGGCGAGGGCGAGGGCGATGCCACCTACGGCAAGCTGACCCTGAAGTTCATCT
GCACCACCGGCAAGCTGCCCGTGCCCTGGCCCACCCTGGTGACCACCCTGACCTACGGCGTGCAGTGCTT
CAGCCGCTACCCCGACCACATGAAGCAGCACGACTTCTTCAAGTCCGCCATGCCCGAAGGCTACGTCCAG
GAGCGCACCATCTTCTTCAAGGACGACGGCAACTACAAGACCCGCGCCGAGGTGAAGTTCGAGGGCGACA
CCCTGGTGAACCGCATCGAGCTGAAGGGCATCGACTTCAAGGAGGACGGCAACATCCTGGGGCACAAGCT
GGAGTACAACTACAACAGCCACAACGTCTATATCATGGCCGACAAGCAGAAGAACGGCATCAAGGTGAAC
TTCAAGATCCGCCACAACATCGAGGACGGCAGCGTGCAGCTCGCCGACCACTACCAGCAGAACACCCCCA
TCGGCGACGGCCCCGTGCTGCTGCCCGACAACCACTACCTGAGCACCCAGTCCGCCCTGAGCAAAGACCC
CAACGAGAAGCGCGATCACATGGTCCTGCTGGAGTTCGTGACCGCCGCCGGGATCACTCTCGGCATGGAC
GAGCTGTACAAGTAAAGCGGCCGCGACTCTAGATCATAATCAGCCATACCACATTTGTAGAGGGTTTTAC
TTGCTTTAAAAAACCTCCCACACCTCCCCCTGAACCTGAAACATAAAATGAATGCAATTGTTGTTGTTAA
CTTGTTTATTGCAGCTTATAATGGTTACAAATAAAGCAATAGCATCACAAATTTCACAAATAAAGCATTT
TTTTCACTGCATTCTAGTTGTGGTTTGTCCAAACTCATCAATGTATCTAATCGAGGGGGGGCCGGTACCC
AGCTTTTGTTCCCTTTAGTGAGGGTTAATTGCGCGCTAGGGATAAACTAGTTCTAGAGCGGCCGCCACCG
CGGTGGAGCTCCAGCTTTTGTTCCCTTTAGTGAGGGTTAATTGCGCGCTAGGGATAACAGGGTAATTTGG
CGTAATCATGGTCATAGCTGTTTCCTGTGTGAAATTGTTATCCGCTCACAATTCCACACAACATACGAGC
CGGAAGCATAAAGTGTAAAGCCTGGGGTGCCTAATGAGTGAGCTAACTCACATTAATTGCGTTGCGCTCA
CTGCCCGCTTTCCAGTCGGGAAACCTGTCGTGCCAGCTGCATTAATGAATCGGCCAACGCGCGGGGAGAG
GCGGTTTGCGTATTGGGCGCTCTTCCGCTTCCTCGCTCACTGACTCGCTGCGCTCGGTCGTTCGGCTGCG
GCGAGCGGTATCAGCTCACTCAAAGGCGGTAATACGGTTATCCACAGAATCAGGGGATAACGCAGGAAAG
AACATGTGAGCAAAAGGCCAGCAAAAGGCCAGGAACCGTAAAAAGGCCGCGTTGCTGGCGTTTTTCCATA
GGCTCCGCCCCCCTGACGAGCATCACAAAAATCGACGCTCAAGTCAGAGGTGGCGAAACCCGACAGGACT
ATAAAGATACCAGGCGTTTCCCCCTGGAAGCTCCCTCGTGCGCTCTCCTGTTCCGACCCTGCCGCTTACC
GGATACCTGTCCGCCTTTCTCCCTTCGGGAAGCGTGGCGCTTTCTCATAGCTCACGCTGTAGGTATCTCA
GTTCGGTGTAGGTCGTTCGCTCCAAGCTGGGCTGTGTGCACGAACCCCCCGTTCAGCCCGACCGCTGCGC
CTTATCCGGTAACTATCGTCTTGAGTCCAACCCGGTAAGACACGACTTATCGCCACTGGCAGCAGCCACT
GGTAACAGGATTAGCAGAGCGAGGTATGTAGGCGGTGCTACAGAGTTCTTGAAGTGGTGGCCTAACTACG
GCTACACTAGAAGGACAGTATTTGGTATCTGCGCTCTGCTGAAGCCAGTTACCTTCGGAAAAAGAGTTGG
TAGCTCTTGATCCGGCAAACAAACCACCGCTGGTAGCGGTGGTTTTTTTGTTTGCAAGCAGCAGATTACG
CGCAGAAAAAAAGGATCTCAAGAAGATCCTTTGATCTTTTCTACGGGGTCTGACGCTCAGTGGAACGAAA
ACTCACGTTAAGGGATTTTGGTCATGAGATTATCAAAAAGGATCTTCACCTAGATCCTTTTAAATTAAAA
ATGAAGTTTTAAATCAATCTAAAGTATATATGAGTAAACTTGGTCTGACAGTTACCAATGCTTAATCAGT
GAGGCACCTATCTCAGCGATCTGTCTATTTCGTTCATCCATAGTTGCCTGACTCCCCGTCGTGTAGATAA
CTACGATACGGGAGGGCTTACCATCTGGCCCCAGTGCTGCAATGATACCGCGAGACCCACGCTCACCGGC
TCCAGATTTATCAGCAATAAACCAGCCAGCCGGAAGGGCCGAGCGCAGAAGTGGTCCTGCAACTTTATCC
GCCTCCATCCAGTCTATTAATTGTTGCCGGGAAGCTAGAGTAAGTAGTTCGCCAGTTAATAGTTTGCGCA
ACGTTGTTGCCATTGCTACAGGCATCGTGGTGTCACGCTCGTCGTTTGGTATGGCTTCATTCAGCTCCGG
TTCCCAACGATCAAGGCGAGTTACATGATCCCCCATGTTGTGCAAAAAAGCGGTTAGCTCCTTCGGTCCT
CCGATCGTTGTCAGAAGTAAGTTGGCCGCAGTGTTATCACTCATGGTTATGGCAGCACTGCATAATTCTC
TTACTGTCATGCCATCCGTAAGATGCTTTTCTGTGACTGGTGAGTACTCAACCAAGTCATTCTGAGAATA
GTGTATGCGGCGACCGAGTTGCTCTTGCCCGGCGTCAATACGGGATAATACCGCGCCACATAGCAGAACT
TTAAAAGTGCTCATCATTGGAAAACGTTCTTCGGGGCGAAAACTCTCAAGGATCTTACCGCTGTTGAGAT
CCAGTTCGATGTAACCCACTCGTGCACCCAACTGATCTTCAGCATCTTTTACTTTCACCAGCGTTTCTGG
GTGAGCAAAAACAGGAAGGCAAAATGCCGCAAAAAAGGGAATAAGGGCGACACGGAAATGTTGAATACTC
ATACTCTTCCTTTTTCAATATTATTGAAGCATTTATCAGGGTTATTGTCTCATGAGCGGATACATATTTG
AATGTATTTAGAAAAATAAACAAATAGGGGTTCCGCGCACATTTCCCCGAAAAGTGCCACCTG
[124 nt withheld, positions 5104-5227]
C
[91 nt withheld, positions 5229-5319]
A
[49 nt withheld, positions 5321-5369]
CCTTTGACGTTGGAGTCCACGTTCTTT
[37 nt withheld, positions 5397-5433]
ACCCTATCTCGGTCTATTCTTTTGATTTATAAGGGATTTTGCCGATTTCGGCCTATTGGTTAAAAAATGA
GCTGATTTAACAAAAATTTAACGCGAATTTTAACAAAATATTAACGCTTACAATTTCCATTCGCCATTCA
GGCTGCGCAACTGTTGGGAAGGGCGATCGGTGCGGGCCTCTTCGCTATTACGCCAGCTGGCGAAAGGGGG
ATGTGCTGCAAGGCGATTAAGTTGGGTAACGCCAGGGTTTTCCCAGTCACGACGTTGTAAAACGACGGCC
AGTGATAGGGATAACAGGGTAATGCGCGCGTAATACGACTCACTATAGGGCGAATTGGGTACCGGGCCCC
CCCTCGAGGTCGACGGTATCGATAAGCTTGATATCGAATTCCTGCAGCCCGGGGGATCCACTAGCTAGTT
CTAGAGCGGCCGCGGAATTAACCCTCACTAAAGGGAACGAATTCGGATCTCAGAGCTTCTCATAAGCAAA
ACACAAGCTGAGTGTGCAATGAATGAGATGCTTGCTTTGATGACTAAGTTTGGCAATCGCTACCTGCTAG
TCCTTTCCTTATTTGGAGCCTGAGAAGCTGGAGATAAAGCTAAGCTCCGCCCATCCACTCGCATACTGGT
AATTGTTTGGTTTCTAAACAGTGTTAGATCGGGCGGAGCATGAGAGTGATGGTGTGAGTGAGTAAGAACG
TGTGCGTGTTTGGGAGAGGCAGATTAAGAGTGAGAGAGTTTCTGAAAGGGAACGACAGACTGTTGATAGT
TTATCTGGGCTTATTGACTGTGTCAAGCGTTAGTGTGTGAAAGTGCAAAGCGAGCAAATCAATGTGAACA
GGACATTGAGGAAAAACAGTGATATGAAATCAGCTTTCTGAAGTTGAGACATCACCAGTCATCATTGCCT
TGCCAAAGGCTGACTATATATGGATATGACCTCGCTGTCATTATTTCAAACCACTTCCTTCTTACTCATC
GTGAGGCAGATCATAGGCAACCCTTCAAATGGAGGAATGAATGAGAAACACTGTTGCTTTGGCAGAAAGA
CACAACAAATGAAAATGCTACAAACAAACAAGGAACATTACTGTATGATGTAAAAGCTGAATATATATGG
ATTTTACATACGAATATGTGTCAATGAAAGAGTCTCACAGTGTGCAGAGTGAAACTACAGCAAGCCAGAA
ATAAAATAAATGTCATTGTTTGATCAAAACTCCCCAGCTTCTCTAACTTAGCGTTTCTTCATTCGTTAGG
CCTAGAAGTTTCAATCTGATTTCCATGAGAAAGTCCCATGTGACAAGGGCCTTGAATTCTTGACATTGTT
ACCATGTGACACACTTAAAGATTTCCTTTTATGGCGGTTGCTGTTACATCGACCAGAGGGCGAGGCCTAA
CACAACCAAAGTGCACAGAACGGTCTACAGCTAAAGCCCTTGAGGAAATAAATATGAAGAATCCTTTTGT
GGACAAAGTTTGAGGAAAAATGCAGCGCATGCCTAGCAGGATGTCTTGTTATGCCGTATCTCATATCTTT
GCATCGAAATTCTTCACATTTCTAAAGATGTCAAGCGTTGCTATCATACTTACATGTCATGGAGTTTTAT
AGTACTGGAGGTATATTATAATATTGACAATTTTACAATGCTTTTCATATATTTTTTATATTTAAGATGT
TATATTTCTCTAAATCATATGCACATTATGTGCAAGTCATTTTCCAGAGTTTTGTGCCACACCTAAGCCA
AAAAGCTTCTGAATTGCTCAACAAGAAAGAACATGTCTGTTGCCTCTTAGTATAGCCAATGCATCATTAT
AGAAAGGGCAAATGACTTGTAAGGATTGTGGCAAAGAGTTATAGTCATCAGAAAACCTCAGCAGGGTTTT
CCTTTAGATTACTCATAACAAAAAACAAAACACAAATGCTATATTGAGCCCAAAATTAAGCAGTTATTTG
TTTTTTAGCACAGCATTATATTAAGGATTAACTATTCATAAAACAACTGAACAAATAAAAAGCCCTTTAA
TGTAAGAATTACATTAATTATAGAAAGCAGACAACATAATTAAACTGAAAGTTTTTATAAACTCTATGCT
AGATTCTGCTGGAGCTAATTAAGCGCCCAGATGAGGCAAACAGCTGTTTACGAAGTCATTTAAAATCTTG
TTTGCATGCTGTACTGTTGTTTCTTTCCACACATAAGTGAGAGTGAGGTGTGTGTGCACTGCACAGCATC
ACGATAAAAGGAGTAAGCACTACTACTAAGTTGTACATTCCTTAGTTGGCTAAGCTTTCTCCCACAGCAG
AATATTTCAATGCGATTTCCTGTGCAAACTTGCTGAAGAAATGACATCCTTTAAAAACGCACTTCCTGTA
AGAGATGCATAGGTCATTCCCTTATTTGGCAACTAACACCGGCCTTTGGTTTTCAGGGAGTGGAATTTAC
ATCGTTTAAGGAAAGAGCTTTATTTCAATCAACATATTTACTTTACCAGATCGAATATGTTGAAACTCCA
AGCTTAAAAAGACTTAATTATTAGATCAATGCCAAACATTCAGCAAGACTGGCAGTGCTATTAAAGGTGG
GCTGAAAGTTGATGTATTCACTTCAACACAAATGACCCTAATATGAACCTCTGCCAATATTAATGTTGGA
CCTGGGCCTTGGGATACCTCAGTCTAGCCAGAGATGCTGTGAGCGCCACACCTCATCAGTTTCACACAGA
CATCACTCAGGAATGACAGATATTTCATGCGCAAGAGACATTAACATGAAACTCTTGAGCAACAAAGCTC
TAATGAATAAGGTATTAACGGCAAACAAAATGAATGGCGGCAATCTTTTGTTATTTACATTACGGTTTCG
GTGGAGCCAATTTGTTTTGCAAATGTCTAACATGATTATTTAAAGTGACTATAAGCACACATTCTTGAAG
GCAATATCTATATCCCCCTTAAAGATTGCATATTTGTCTTTCAGAAATGAAAAAGCCCCTAATTCATTTA
TTTAACGGTCATTTGTTCATTTTATTTACAGCTTAGTCCGTTTATTTATCAGGAGTTGCCACAGCGGAAT
GAACCACCAACTTATCTAGCATGTTTTATGCAGCAGATGCTCTTCCAGCCGCAACCCATCCCTCGAAAAC
ATCCATACACTCTCATTCACACACACACTACGGACAATTTAACTTACCCAATTAACGGTCATTTAAAATA
AGGCTAAAGACAACACCACGGTGAGTAAATAATGACAGTGTTTATTGTTGGGTAAACTATGCCTTTAAAA
GAGGATCATTTCCGTCTTGCACTACATATTTTGAATGTTAAAACTGCTCTTGAACACATAAAAATCTATT
ATGCTAAAGTATCTGCTTGAATTACTCAGCTTCCTGTGGCAGGCCCAAGCTATGGTGCTTGGCACAGTAA
TCTCTCCCATGCTGGTTTAAAGGCTGACTGAGTCTGAAGTGTGGACGAGCACGTCTGACTCATTCCAGGG
CCAATCCCCTGCTCAGCCTTCTCTCTCTCTCACGGGCAGACAGATGGTGGAGGCTAGATTAGGAGGCCTA
GGGTCTTGGTACAAAAGCAGATATTGCTAGAAACTGACCCAAACACAGTGGTCCCAAATCATAACCCCCT
TCAGCTCTGGGTAAATCCCCATGCATTTGGAGGAGATAACTGCAGGCCACATAGTGGTGGATTCAATGTG
TAGCATGCATTAAATGTTATAATCAGTGTCAAATGTTCAAAACTATGCAATCGTAACGCTTGGAGTTGAC
AAATTATGAATATGATTGATGCAATCTCTAGAGCAGCATGTTGAAATGATCCCAACATGACTTATTTATA
TCTCAGTAGCAGAGATTGAGCCCCTGTTTAGCAGTGGGCACAGTGGGGTGCTAATAAGCCCTTGATCTCT
ATTGATCAGCCAGCACTGAAGCGAGCAGAACTTTCTTATACAGAGAGCATTATGTACACATTTTGAAAGC
ATATGCAGCCTTAAAGAGATAGTTCACCCCAAAATGTACAAGTTTTCCACTTTGTCACTCCAAACCTTGG
TGACTGTCTTCTGTGAAACACAAAACAAAAATATTTTTTGACTGTTTTTGTCAGTAGAATAAGTGTTTAG
AAATAATCATTCAATCATTCATTCATTTTCTTTGGCTTAATCCCTTTATTCATCAAAAGTAGCCACAGCG
GAATGAACCGCCAACTTATCCAGCATATGGATGCCCTCCCAGCTGCAACCTAATCATTCAATGTAATAAC
AAAACGTTAATCTTCGCAGGAACTACCGCTAAAATATGACAAGTGACAAACCCAAGTATGCAAAGCAATA
TGTTGACAATTTTGTACATGCAAGCAAACAGCCATAAATGGACTAGCGGTCCTCCCCTACCAGCTTTTAC
AGCAAAGAGGAAGTGAAGCTTTGCAATGGCAAGAAAGGACACGGTGACAACTGTTCTGCTGAGGAACATA
AATGAGGAACAAGGCTTTTTTTTCTTGATTAGTATCAAATCCTGTTGCAAGTGGTTTGACAATACAAATG
AAGACACAAAATATGTCTTTGTCTGCTGAAGTAACACCATTTTGAATGTAAACCCACTATGATGTATCTT
AAATAATGATTTGTCACATAATATTGCATAAGAGAAAAGTATCTAATTATTTACACTCATATAAGGCGAT
GAGTAACCACATATGAATCCATTTGGGTCATAATGTAGGGGGTTAATCCAATCTCTAGACTAAGAGGCCA
GCTGTCAGTATATATGTGACTTCCTTTCAAGCCTGAGTATCTGCACCATCAAGCAACCAAGAACAAGTCA
ATCTAAAATCAATCGGTGGTCCTTCTGCTGTTTATAGGACAAATGAAGGGCTTCGCTTCCGCTATTCCCA
AGACAAGGAGGGTAAAAAAAAAATACATAAAAGAAAATAAGGAAAGAAAAAATATCAGGAATTCCAGTTT
GAAGAAACTTTTCAAGACTCACCTTTTCACTGTTGGTCTTAATTTAGGTTGATTATTTTTGTCAATTTAA
TAATTACATTGTATTGTTCATATTTTATTGTCTTATTGTGGTGTTTTTACAGCTTTTTTATTGTTCTGCT
TTGTTACTGTTTGCCTTGTATGCATTGTAGCGCTTTGGGTCTGAGAAAAGCGCACTATAAATAAACTGTA
TTATTATTATTAGGGATGGACATCACGGTGGCGCGATGGGTGGCACAATTACCTCACAGCAAGTAGGTTG
CTGTTTAGAGCCCCGGCTGGATCAGTTGGCAGTTCTGTGTGGAGTTTGCATGTTCTCCCTGTTCAAGTAG
GTTTCCTCCCGGTGCTCTGGTTTCCCCTCACAAGTCCAAAGACATGATGTATAGGTGAATGGGGTAAGCT
AAATTGACCATAGTGAGTGTGTGTGTGTGTGTGAATGAGAGTGTATAGGTGTTTCCCAGTGTTAGGTTGC
AACTGGAAGGACATCTGCTGTGTAAAACATATGCAGGATAAGTTGGCGGTTCATTCCCCTATGGTGACCC
CTGGTTAATTAAAGGACTAAGTTGAAAATGAATGAATGAATGAATGATTAGAGATAAACCGATACCACTT
TTTTACAAACCGATATGAGTACAAGTATAATAGTTTCTGTTACTCGACAATACTGAGTACCGATTCTGAT
ACTTCTTGGATTTGGTTTCAATGTAATTAATTTGAAAGAAGGTTTTATTTCTTGCCTGTCGCAAGGATGA
ACACAAAAATCTTTACCAGAAGGATATTTTAAGCTAAGAATATACGCACGTTGTTGACAACCCTGTATCG
ATTACCGATTAAACGTGGACATTTAAAGGATAAGTTATGCTTGCGCCATCACAACTTTACACATTACATG
ATCAAAGATCATATTGAATATTCGGTTTATTCGTCAGAAGCCTATAGATTTGTTAAAAGTGTATTTTATA
AACGGATGGTTTATAAAGACTAAGCTATTAATATATCAGACATTCATTAATACATCAAGACATCGATGTC
AGGTAGGACAACAAATCACATCCATGTAATGAAATCTTGTTGAGTGGTATTGGTGCGTGGTTTCAGCATT
TCATGTGCAATACGAGTAAGAATATTTTAACCAAGTATCGACCCAAAACCTGATACTGGTATCGGTGCAT
CCCTTATTATTATTATTATCAAAAACACACTTGTTTTATTTATGTGGGTGCCAAACAACAAACTATGAAA
TGCAGCATGACACGCCCAAAAAGTGTTCCTTTGAGAACAACTTCATAAATATGTTTCTTATCATTATGCA
TGAATGGTGTACTGGGAGAGCTTTGGTATCAGAATTGAGATAAGAGACTTTGGCATTCTAAAGGACAATG
ACATTATCACACTGACAGTCAACAACACTTTATTGCTCTGGAAATCTTATGTCATGGGGCAAAGCTGAGG
TTCATTAGGACAGTACCTTATTTAGAGATGAATGGGAAGGCTGTAGTGGGCTGCTATCAGGGAAGGGTGG
TGGTCCTCGGGGGAACTATGGACTCACAAAAGCACATCTGCTGTAACAAGATCCCCTGTGCAATCTACAA
AAGTTACAAAGAGAAGCATGGTTGGTTAAAAAATAGAATTGACTGGATATGCTGAATGCATTGTTTGTTG
TGTGTTACATCACATTAACCACAGATTGGTGCTAAATATTTGCTTATCTTATAAAAACCTGTGTGTTTAT
AAAGGGGGGTGTGGATGGATGCTTGGCATTCTTTGAAAAGATGTTGGGGGATGGAAGGAGGAGACCTTAT
TGATGAGTATCCAGTTTGCAGATAACAAGTTTTTAGACATTCATACTATGATGCTGTTTATGTCTGTTTT
TTCTCATTTTTTCTATACACAAACAGCTATAAAACATTCACTTTTATATCTGATGCTGTATATTAAATTT
CGTTGTATTTATTCTGTTTGCTCTGTTGGGTCATAGCTAGGGCCAGACAGAATCTGCTGACATTTTTTGC
TTTTTCTGCAGAGAATTTTGTAAACAATCTGTGATTTATGCGAGATTTTTTCGGGAGTATCGTAACTAAA
AACTTACTATATGAAATAAAAAAAAATAATACCTTTTTAACTTTTAATAAATATATACAATGCAAGTCCA
CCTAGATCCAATTATTTGGTCGACAAAGCAAGTCTCTCACATAATATATCTTCTAAAAGACAGAAAACAT
TACTTTCAGACCATATTGTAATCAAATGAACACTTTCATATTAGTCAATAATATTACGGAAATGTATTTA
AAAACTGAATAAACATATATTTACACCTTTGTCTTTATTTCTAGAGTGCTTTTACAATGTAGATTGTGTC
AAAGCAGCTTAACTTAGAGGATTAGTATAGTAAATTGAAACTGTGTCAGTCCATTTTTTAAGAGTTTAAG
TTCAGTTCAGTTTAGTTCAGTGTGAGTTAATTTTTACTGCTGAGAGTCCAAACACTAAAGAGCAAATCCA
AATACACAAGTCAATAAATAAACTCAATGATGGGCTAAAGATCTGGGGAAATCTGCAGATTTCTGTGCGC
ACAGATTCTGTGTGGGCCTAGTCATTACCTATACTCAACGTTTACTCTGAGAAACTTCCATATTTTAGAG
GTAAAATGCTCAGAATTGTAAAAAGTCTTGTCAAAATACTTGGAATTTGCCAAAAACAAAATAAAAGTCA
CATCACCTCATTGTCCTTGGTATCAGCAAGCACTTTTAACACAATCAGCTGTTTTTGTTTATAACTCCCA
CTGAAGGCCATGTGCATTACTCCCAAGTTACACAGTAAAAAGTCACATGTAGTTTATCATGATCACTGCT
GCTCAAGCACAGCTTTATCTGTTATTCAGTGTGGCAATATCTGAAATGTGTGCAAAATATTATTTATTGT
AGCTGATCACCAACACTTTCAGTGTTTTTTTTTTCTACTTTTAATGAGAATTATGTTCTTAGGATTTATC
CTTATAAACCTCTTTAAAAAGAAATGTTATGTCTGCATAGACACGACATGAAATTATGAACAGAAAATTT
AACTATTTAAGATCAAGACTTGACATATAACATTTCTAATGAACATTAAACCTGAGGTAGGCCCACTTGC
AAAAATGTAACTGCTATCACTCACTTTATACATCATTGTGTAACTTGTACACACAAAAATAGTGAAGCAA
TGTGGCATGGAATGCAGGTCCCATTCATTCAAAGTTATTAAAGCACTTTCTTAAAGTGCATTACTACTGA
GCTAAGACCAGCTAGTTGCTCATACAACATACTACAAGTAGTGTCATCCTAATTTGGATAAAAAAAATGT
CCATTTTATACATGGAAAAGTACTCATTAGATCCCCCATTGTTTGTATTACGGTATTTCGTGAACACAAG
AGGTAAATGACCTACAGAGCTGCTGTTGTGTTAGATTGAAAACACAACACAGGATCATGGAGGCATCCAT
CATTATGACGCATTCTGCCACTTGTAACTCTGCACAGACTTTTTGAAAAGTTTAATTGAGTCTTGGCGTT
GTCGCAGAAAAATACGAAAAATTCTGTGTTAAAATTTGCAAATAAAAATTCCAGTTTTATAGGAAATCGC
CATGGCCTTGTTCTTTAACCAGTTAAGCTTCCCCTTCTTTCACTCTCAAGTTGCAAGAAGCAAGTGTAGC
AATGTGCACGCGACAGCCGGGTGTGTGACGCTGGACCAATCAGAGCACAGAGCTCCGAAAGTTTACCTTT
TATGGCTAGAGCCGGGTATGTGCCGTCATATAAAAGAGCGCGCCCAGCTTTTCAGCCTCACTTTGAGCTC
CTCCACACGCAGCTAGTGCGGAATATCATCTGCTTGTAACCCATTCTCTTAAGTCGACAACCCCCCAAAC
CCAAGGTGAGTTGGTTTTACAGTTTTTAAGCGTTTAATTATAGTTTCTATCTATTAATGTTAAGTAAAAT
GTGTAAATGGATAAATATGATTTGATGAAGTCTTTAGACAGTTCATAACGGTCTCTTTGTAGTTATCTAC
TAGGTTTGATTTATAAGTGGTGGTTCTTTTGATAATCTATGTTACATTTAATAAATATTGGCTGTATCTT
AACTTTTTTGTAGCGTTAGTGGATGTGGCAGGTGAGAATGTCGGTAATTTAACGTGACCAGTCGTAGGCA
CGACATTGAACATTGAATAGGCCGGTGTGAAATGGGTGTTAAGTCTTAATATAAAGTTGTGTTCTGGCTA
ATCTCTCTTTAACAGCCATAAATGTGATTTTTAACTACAGTTTTGAGGGTGCTGGTGAGCATGTTGCACA
CTTGATGGATAGCCGGCATGGGAAGTTCTTTGTGCAGGCAGTGCTGCAGCAGGGTGTGACCTACTTTAGC
TAGCCGGCTAACCAGCTCTCATCTGATGTAACGTAAACCCCATCAATCTAACATCGGCTCATTCGTGCTT
TATAAGATCGAAGATCTTGTTATTAGTAACGGGTATTGGCATTTAGTTTTAACTTGGTTAATTTTCTTTT
TGTTATGTGTTCTATTTAAAATGTAGCCTGCAGCCCCCCTCTGTCTTTAATGAAGCTGAAGATTAACGTT
AACGTTAGTGAAGTGTTGTATCCGCTATGAAAGATTTGAATTTTAGAGGTGTGGTCCACTTTAATAACGG
CTGCGGAGTTCTCTGGCTGCACTTCAGCCGCTGTGACTGTCGAAGCAGAGCCCATCAGTTTTTCAGGATC
TCGGTGATTTTTGAGGCTAGACTATGAACTGAACCGACTGAGAGTGACCGTCCAGAAATGCTTTAGTGTG
AAGTCTCCGCTCACGAGGAGTCCGTGGACTGACTGCAGATCTGTGACGCAGTAACACCCGGCGGCAGACA
CCCGTTGAAATGCGGTTGTGTAATTGATCGCAGGCGAGGGTGGAAGAGGATGTGAAACTTCATTTGTGTA
AAATTTAGGGAGTGGTCCTGGTGTGATGAATGTCGAAATCTGTTCCTTTTTACTGAGCCCTACGACTCTG
GCTGAGTGCCACACCGCCGGCAGCCGCAAAGCGGCTCAAACCATTGCCTTTTATGGTAATAATGAGAGAA
TGCAGAGGGACTTCCTTTGTCTGGCATATCTGAGGCGCGCGCTGTCACTAGCGCCCACCAGCGGTCAGAC
TGTAGAATGCAGAGCAAAACAGGAAGTTGACTCCAGATGGTCACATGCTTGCTGAAACGCCTCTCCCTGG
CAGCAGTGCAATTCTAACAGTTTCCCTTTCTTTTACAGTTCAGCCA
Features (pLannotate 1.2.2; 27 found; start..end, strand, type, name):
      6..47      +  misc_feature   MCS (fragment): pBluescript multiple cloning site
     86..119     +  protein_bind   loxP: Cre-mediated recombination occurs in the 8-bp core sequence (GCATACAT). Cre recombinase
    143..817     +  CDS            DsRed.T4: DsRed.T4 is a basic (constitutively fluorescent) red fluorescent protein published in 2002, derived from Discosoma sp.. It is reported to be a rapidly-maturing tetramer.
    829..903     +  CDS            small t antigen (fragment): SV40 (simian virus 40) small t antigen
    905..970     +  intron         small t intron: SV40 (simian virus 40) small t antigen intron
   1100..1120    +  CDS            SV40 NLS: nuclear localization signal of SV40 (simian virus 40) large T antigen
   1439..1522    +  CDS            large T antigen (fragment): large T antigen from SV40 (simian virus 40)
   1545..1679    +  polyA_signal   SV40 poly(A) signal: SV40 polyadenylation signal
   1734..1767    +  protein_bind   loxP: Cre-mediated recombination occurs in the 8-bp core sequence (GCATACAT). Cre recombinase
   1816..2532    +  CDS            EGFP: EGFP is a basic (constitutively fluorescent) green fluorescent protein published in 1996, derived from Aequorea victoria. It is reported to be a rapidly-maturing weak dimer with moderate acid sensitivity.
   2552..2636    +  CDS            large T antigen (fragment): large T antigen from SV40 (simian virus 40)
   2659..2740    +  polyA_signal   SV40 poly(A) signal: SV40 polyadenylation signal
   2812..2830    -  promoter       T3 promoter: promoter for bacteriophage T3 RNA polymerase
   2846..2881    -  misc_feature   MCS (fragment): pBluescript multiple cloning site
   2894..2912    -  promoter       T3 promoter: promoter for bacteriophage T3 RNA polymerase
   2973..2995    -  protein_bind   lac operator (fragment): The lac repressor binds to the lac operator to inhibit transcription in E. coli. This inhibition can be relieved by adding lactose or isopropyl-β-D-thiogalactopyranoside (IPTG). lac repressor encoded by lacI
   2999..3029    -  promoter       lac promoter: promoter for the E. coli lac operon
   3044..3065    -  protein_bind   CAP binding site: CAP binding activates transcription in the presence of cAMP. E. coli catabolite activator protein
   3078..3170    -  CDS            lacI (fragment): lac repressor; lacI; The lac repressor binds to the lac operator to inhibit transcription in E. coli. This inhibition can be relieved by adding lactose or isopropyl-β-D-thiogalactopyranoside (IPTG).
   3353..3941    -  rep_origin     ori: high-copy-number ColE1/pMB1/pBR322/pUC origin of replication
   4112..4972    -  CDS            AmpR: β-lactamase; bla; confers resistance to ampicillin, carbenicillin, and related antibiotics
   4973..5077    -  promoter       AmpR promoter: bla
   5104..5532    +  rep_origin     f1 ori (sequence partly withheld): f1 bacteriophage origin of replication; arrow indicates direction of (+) strand synthesis
   5563..5718    -  CDS            lacZα (fragment): LacZα fragment of β-galactosidase; lacZ fragment
   5744..5762    +  promoter       T7 promoter: promoter for bacteriophage T7 RNA polymerase
   5771..5866    -  misc_feature   MCS (fragment): pBluescript multiple cloning site
   5869..5887    +  promoter       T3 promoter: promoter for bacteriophage T3 RNA polymerase
