[The description below was written by a language model from this plasmid's Addgene catalogue record and pLannotate feature annotations shown in this document.]
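Description:
bActin-RSG-BiSKi is a 15.7 kb ampicillin-selected plasmid carrying a Cre-dependent red-to-green fluorescent switch reporter. The catalogue lists the backbone as unknown, but the annotated features point to a pBluescript-type cloning vector: a high-copy ColE1/pUC origin, an f1 phage origin, the AmpR β-lactamase gene with its promoter, lac promoter/operator and lacZα remnants, fragments of the pBluescript multiple cloning site, and flanking T7 and T3 phage promoters. The vector type and the species of the insert are not meaningfully recorded.

The payload begins with a loxP site followed by the DsRed.T4 coding sequence and an SV40-derived terminator block (small t intron, T antigen fragments and the SV40 poly(A) signal), then a second loxP site in the same orientation, then EGFP with its own SV40 poly(A) signal. In this arrangement the upstream promoter drives DsRed, and its polyadenylation signal prevents expression of EGFP. Cre recombinase excises the floxed DsRed-stop cassette and places EGFP directly under the promoter, so recombined cells and their descendants switch permanently from red to green. The named insert is a β-actin ("bActin") promoter, which would be expected to give broad expression. However, the automated annotation did not label any promoter feature. Roughly 9.8 kb of sequence after the last annotated feature carries no annotation and presumably contains this promoter, along with any other elements implied by the "BiSKi" name, which the record does not explain.

Constructs of this design are typically used as Cre reporter or lineage-tracing transgenes, though the record states neither the intended host organism nor the purpose.
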