Addgene plasmid #26437: bActin-RSG-BiSKi
Depositing lab: Didier Stainier. Depositing organization: University of California, San Francisco (UCSF).
Backbone
  Vector backbone: unknown
  Backbone size w/o insert (bp): 4726
  Vector type: 4726
Growth in bacteria
  Bacterial resistance: Ampicillin, 100 μg/mL
  Growth temperature: 37°C
  Growth strain: DH5alpha
  Copy number: Unknown
Gene/Insert
  Gene/Insert name: bActin promoter
  Species: unknown
  Insert size (bp): 10973
  Cloning method: Restriction Enzyme
  Sequencing primers: 5′ Amp-R; 3′ DsRed1-N
Terms and licenses: Academic/Nonprofit Terms; Industry Terms: Not Available to Industry
How to cite: bActin-RSG-BiSKi was a gift from Didier Stainier (Addgene plasmid # 26437 ; http://n2t.net/addgene:26437 ; RRID:Addgene_26437)
