>Addgene plasmid #26437 | bActin-RSG-BiSKi | addgene partial sequence | sequence record 43942 | EGFP-N 5'-CGTCGCCGTCCAGCTCGACCAG-3'
GCTCACCATGGTGGCGACCGGTGGATCCGTCGAGGGGATCGATCCGGAACCCTTAATATAACTTCGTATA
ATGTATGCTATACGAAGTTATTAGGTCCCTCGACCTGCAGCCCAAGCTCCGGGGATAAGCTTACTTACCA
TGTCAGATCCAGACATGATAAGATACATTGATGAGTTTGGACAAACCACAACTAGAATGCAGTGAAAAAA
ATGCTTTATTTGTGAAATTTGTGATGCTATTGCTTTATTTGTAACCATTATAAGCTGCAATAAACAAGTT
AACAACAACAATTGCATTCATTTTATGTTTCAGGTTCAGGGGGAGGTGTGGGAGGTTTTTTAAAGCAAGT
AAAACCTCTACAAATGTGGTATGGCTGATTATGATCTCTAGTCAAGGCACTATACATCAAATATTCCTTA
TTAACCCCTTTACAAATTAAAAAGCTAAAGGTACACAATTTTTGAGCATAGTTATTAATAGCAGACACTC
TATGCCTGTGTGGAGTAAGAAAAAACAGTATGTTATGATTATAACTGTTATGCCTACTTATAAAGGTTAC
AGAATATTTTTCCATAATTTTCTTGTATAGCAGTGCAGCTTTTTCCTTTGTGGTGTAAATAGCAAAGCAA
GCAAGAGTTCTATTACTAAACACAGCATGACTCAAAAAACTTAGCAATTCTGAAGGAAAGTCCTTGGGGT
CTTCTACCTTTCTCTTCTTTTTTGGAGGAGTAGAATGTTGAGAGTCAGCAGTAGCCTCATCATCACTAGA
TGG
