>Addgene plasmid #26437 | bActin-RSG-BiSKi | addgene partial sequence | sequence record 44934 | DsRed1-C 5'-AGCTGGACATCACCTCCCACAACG-3'
GAGCGGGCCGAGGGCCGCCACCACCTGTTCCTGTAGCTCGAGGGATCTTTGTGAAGGAACCTTACTTCTG
TGGTGTGACATAATTGGACAAACTACCTACAGAGATTTAAAGCTCTAAGGTAAATATAAAATTTTTAAGT
GTATAATGTGTTAAACTACTGATTCTAATTGTTTGTGTATTTTAGATTCCAACCTATGGAACTGATGAAT
GGGAGCAGTGGTGGAATGCCTTTAATGAGGAAAACCTGTTTTGCTCAGAAGAAATGCCATCTAGTGATGA
TGAGGCTACTGCTGACTCTCAACATTCTACTCCTCCAAAAAAGAAGAGAAAGGTAGAAGACCCCAAGGAC
TTTCCTTCAGAATTGCTAAGTTTTTTGAGTCATGCTGTGTTTAGTAATAGAACTCTTGCTTGCTTTGCTA
TTTACACCACAAAGGAAAAAGCTGCACTGCTATACAAGAAAATTATGGAAAAATATTCTGTAACCTTTAT
AAGTAGGCATAACAGTTATAATCATAACATACTGTTTTTTCTTACTCCACACAGGCATAGAGTGTCTGCT
ATTAATAACTATGCTCAAAAATTGTGTACCTTTAGCTTTTTAATTTGTAAAGGGGTTAATAAGGAATATT
TGATGTATAGTGCCTTGACTAGAGATCATAATCAGCCATACCACATTTGTAGAGGTTTTACTTGCTTTAA
AAAACCTCCCACACCTCCCCCTGAACCTGAAACATAAAATGAATGCAATTGTTGTTGTTAACTTGTTTAT
TGCAGCTTATAATGGTTACAAATAAAGCAATAGCATCACAAATTTCACAAATAAAGCATTTTTTTCACTG
CATTCTAGTT
